>Addgene plasmid #99700 | pK RagA(Q66L)-RagC | addgene full sequence | sequence record 194519 | Addgene NGS Result
TAATACGACTCACTATAGGGGAATTGTGAGCGGATAACAATTCCCCTCTAGAAATAATTTTGTTTAACTT
TAAGAAGGAGATATACCATGGGCAGCAGCCATCACCATCACCATCACCATCACCATCATAGCCGCCGCCG
TCGCCGCCGTCGCCCGCGGATGTCGGACTCAGAAGTCAATCAAGAAGCTAAGCCAGAGGTCAAGCCAGAA
GTCAAGCCTGAGACTCACATCAATTTAAAGGTGTCCGATGGATCTTCAGAGATCTTCTTCAAGATCAAAA
AGACCACTCCTTTAAGAAGGCTGATGGAAGCGTTCGCTAAAAGACAGGGTAAGGAAATGGACTCCTTAAG
ATTCTTGTACGACGGTATTAGAATTCAAGCTGATCAGACCCCTGAAGATTTGGACATGGAGGATAACGAT
ATTATTGAGGCTCACAGAGAACAGATTGGTCCGCGGGGTGGTGGCGACCATCCTCCAAAATCGGATCTGG
AAGTTCTGTTCCAGGGGCCCGGATCCATGCCGAACACCGCTATGAAAAAAAAAGTGCTGCTGATGGGTAA
ATCGGGCTCGGGTAAAACCTCAATGCGTAGTATTATCTTTGCGAACTATATTGCGCGTGATACCCGTCGC
CTGGGTGCAACGATCGACGTGGAACATAGCCACGTTCGCTTTCTGGGTAACCTGGTGCTGAATCTGTGGG
ATTGCGGCGGTCTGGACACCTTTATGGAAAATTATTTCACGTCGCAACGTGATAACATTTTTCGCAATGT
CGAAGTGCTGATCTACGTTTTCGATGTCGAATCCCGTGAACTGGAAAAAGACATGCATTATTACCAGTCC
TGCCTGGAAGCAATTCTGCAAAACTCACCGGATGCTAAAATCTTTTGTCTGGTCCACAAAATGGACCTGG
TGCAGGAAGATCAACGTGACCTGATTTTCAAAGAACGCGAAGAAGATCTGCGTCGCCTGTCGCGTCCGCT
GGAATGCGCGTGTTTTCGCACCAGCATCTGGGACGAAACGCTGTATAAAGCCTGGAGCTCTATTGTTTAC
CAGCTGATCCCGAATGTCCAGCAACTGGAAATGAACCTGCGTAATTTCGCACAGATTATCGAAGCTGATG
AAGTGCTGCTGTTTGAACGCGCAACCTTCCTGGTTATTTCCCATTATCAGTGCAAAGAACAACGTGATGT
GCACCGCTTCGAAAAAATCTCAAACATCATCAAACAGTTCAAACTGAGTTGTTCCAAACTGGCGGCCTCA
TTTCAGTCGATGGAAGTCCGCAACTCTAATTTTGCAGCTTTCATTGATATCTTCACCAGTAATACGTACG
TTATGGTGGTTATGAGCGACCCGTCTATTCCGAGTGCGGCCACCCTGATTAACATCCGTAATGCCCGCAA
ACATTTTGAAAAACTGGAACGTGTTGATGGCCCGAAACACAGCCTGCTGATGCGCTGAGCGGCCGCATAA
TGCTTAAGTCGAACAGAAAGTAATCGTATTGTACACGGCCGCATAATCGAAATTAATACGACTCACTATA
GGGGAATTGTGAGCGGATAACAATTCCCCATCTTAGTATATTAGTTAAGTATAAGAAGGAGATATACATA
TGTCACTGCAATACGGTGCTGAAGAAACGCCGCTGGCTGGTAGTTATGGTGCTGCTGATTCATTCCCGAA
AGATTTTGGTTATGGCGTTGAAGAAGAAGAAGAAGAAGCGGCGGCGGCGGGCGGCGGCGTGGGTGCAGGT
GCCGGTGGCGGTTGTGGCCCGGGCGGTGCCGATAGCTCTAAACCGCGTATTCTGCTGATGGGCCTGCGTC
GCAGTGGTAAAAGTTCCATCCAGAAAGTGGTTTTTCACAAAATGTCGCCGAACGAAACCCTGTTCCTGGA
AAGCACGAACAAAATCTACAAAGATGACATCAGCAACTCATCGTTTGTGAATTTCCAGATTTGGGATTTT
CCGGGTCAAATGGATTTCTTTGACCCGACCTTTGACTACGAAATGATCTTCCGTGGCACGGGTGCGCTGA
TTTATGTTATCGATGCCCAAGATGACTACATGGAAGCACTGACCCGCCTGCATATTACGGTGTCAAAAGC
GTATAAAGTTAACCCGGATATGAACTTCGAAGTTTTCATCCATAAAGTGGATGGCCTGTCGGATGACCAC
AAAATTGAAACCCAGCGTGATATCCATCAACGCGCAAACGATGACCTGGCAGACGCTGGTCTGGAAAAAC
TGCACCTGAGTTTTTATCTGACCAGCATTTACGATCATTCAATCTTTGAAGCGTTCAGCAAAGTCGTGCA
GAAACTGATTCCGCAACTGCCGACGCTGGAAAACCTGCTGAACATCTTCATCAGTAACTCCGGCATCGAA
AAAGCCTTTCTGTTCGATGTTGTCTCTAAAATCTACATCGCAACCGATAGCTCTCCGGTGGACATGCAGA
GTTACGAACTGTGCTGTGATATGATTGACGTGGTTATCGATGTTTCCTGCATTTATGGTCTGAAAGAAGA
TGGCTCAGGTTCGGCTTACGACAAAGAATCAATGGCGATTATCAAACTGAACAATACCACGGTCCTGTAT
CTGAAAGAAGTGACCAAATTTCTGGCTCTGGTGTGCATTCTGCGTGAAGAATCTTTCGAACGCAAAGGCC
TGATCGATTACAACTTCCATTGTTTCCGTAAAGCCATCCACGAAGTTTTTGAAGTCGGCGTGACGAGCCA
TCGCTCTTGCGGTCACCAAACGAGCGCAAGCAGCCTGAAAGCCCTGACCCACAATGGCACCCCGCGTAAT
GCAATCTGACTCGAGCACCACCACCACCACCACTGAGATCCGGCTGCTAACAAAGCCCGAAAGGAAGCTG
AGTTGGCTGCTGCCACCGCTGAGCAATAACTAGCATAACCCCTTGGGGCCTCTAAACGGGTCTTGAGGGG
TTTTTTGCTGAAAGGAGGAACTATATCCGGATTGGCGAATGGG
[124 nt withheld, positions 2984-3107]
C
[91 nt withheld, positions 3109-3199]
A
[49 nt withheld, positions 3201-3249]
CCTTTGACGTTGGAGTCCACGTTCTTT
[37 nt withheld, positions 3277-3313]
ACCCTATCTCGGTCTATTCTTTTGATTTATAAGGGATTTTGCCGATTTCGGCCTATTGGTTAAAAAATGA
GCTGATTTAACAAAAATTTAACGCGAATTTTAACAAAATATTAACGCTTACAATTTAGGTGGCACTTTTC
GGGGAAATGTGCGCGGAACCCCTATTTGTTTATTTTTCTAAATACATTCAAATATGTATCCGCTCATGAA
TTAATTCTTAGAAAAACTCATCGAGCATCAAATGAAACTGCAATTTATTCATATCAGGATTATCAATACC
ATATTTTTGAAAAAGCCGTTTCTGTAATGAAGGAGAAAACTCACCGAGGCAGTTCCATAGGATGGCAAGA
TCCTGGTATCGGTCTGCGATTCCGACTCGTCCAACATCAATACAACCTATTAATTTCCCCTCGTCAAAAA
TAAGGTTATCAAGTGAGAAATCACCATGAGTGACGACTGAATCCGGTGAGAATGGCAAAAGTTTATGCAT
TTCTTTCCAGACTTGTTCAACAGGCCAGCCATTACGCTCGTCATCAAAATCACTCGCATCAACCAAACCG
TTATTCATTCGTGATTGCGCCTGAGCGAGACGAAATACGCGATCGCTGTTAAAAGGACAATTACAAACAG
GAATCGAATGCAACCGGCGCAGGAACACTGCCAGCGCATCAACAATATTTTCACCTGAATCAGGATATTC
TTCTAATACCTGGAATGCTGTTTTCCCGGGGATCGCAGTGGTGAGTAACCATGCATCATCAGGAGTACGG
ATAAAATGCTTGATGGTCGGAAGAGGCATAAATTCCGTCAGCCAGTTTAGTCTGACCATCTCATCTGTAA
CATCATTGGCAACGCTACCTTTGCCATGTTTCAGAAACAACTCTGGCGCATCGGGCTTCCCATACAATCG
ATAGATTGTCGCACCTGATTGCCCGACATTATCGCGAGCCCATTTATACCCATATAAATCAGCATCCATG
TTGGAATTTAATCGCGGCCTAGAGCAAGACGTTTCCCGTTGAATATGGCTCATAACACCCCTTGTATTAC
TGTTTATGTAAGCAGACAGTTTTATTGTTCATGACCAAAATCCCTTAACGTGAGTTTTCGTTCCACTGAG
CGTCAGACCCCGTAGAAAAGATCAAAGAATCTTCTTGAGATCCTTTTTTTCTGCGCGTAATCTGCTGCTT
GCAAACAAAAAAACCACCGCTACCAGCGGTGGTTTGTTTGCCGGATCAAGAGCTACCAACTCTTTTTCCG
AAGGTAACTGGCTTCAGCAGAGCGCAGATACCAAATACTGTCCTTCTAGTGTAGCCGTAGTTAGGCCACC
ACTTCAAGAACTCTGTAGCACCGCCTACATACCTCGCTCTGCTAATCCTGTTACCAGTGGCTGCTGCCAG
TGGCGATAAGTCGTGTCTTACCGGGTTGGACTCAAGACGATAGTTACCGGATAAGGCGCAGCGGTCGGGC
TGAACGGGGGGTTCGTGCACACAGCCCAGCTTGGAGCGAACGACCTACACCGAACTGAGATACCTACAGC
GTGAGCTATGAGAAAGCGCCACGCTTCCCGAAGGGAGAAAGGCGGACAGGTATCCGGTAAGCGGCAGGGT
CGGAACAGGAGAGCGCACGAGGGAGCTTCCAGGGGGAAACGCCTGGTATCTTTATAGTCCTGTCGGGTTT
CGCCACCTCTGACTTGAGCGTCGATTTTTGTGATGCTCGTCAGGGGGGCGGAGCCTATGGAAAAACGCCA
GCAACGCGGCCTTTTTACGGTTCCTGGCCTTTTGCTGGCCTTTTGCTCACATGTTCTTTCCTGCGTTATC
CCCTGATTCTGTGGATAACCGTATTACCGCCTTTGAGTGAGCTGATACCGCTCGCCGCAGCCGAACGACC
GAGCGCAGCGAGTCAGTGAGCGAGGAAGCGGAAGAGCGCCTGATGCGGTATTTTCTCCTTACGCATCTGT
GCGGTATTTCACACCGCAATGGTGCACTCTCAGTACAATCTGCTCTGATGCCGCATAGTTAAGCCAGTAT
ACACTCCGCTATCGCTACGTGACTGGGTCATGGCTGCGCCCCGACACCCGCCAACACCCGCTGACGCGCC
CTGACGGGCTTGTCTGCTCCCGGCATCCGCTTACAGACAAGCTGTGACCGTCTCCGGGAGCTGCATGTGT
CAGAGGTTTTCACCGTCATCACCGAAACGCGCGAGGCAGCTGCGGTAAAGCTCATCAGCGTGGTCGTGAA
GCGATTCACAGATGTCTGCCTGTTCATCCGCGTCCAGCTCGTTGAGTTTCTCCAGAAGCGTTAATGTCTG
GCTTCTGATAAAGCGGGCCATGTTAAGGGCGGTTTTTTCCTGTTTGGTCACTGATGCCTCCGTGTAAGGG
GGATTTCTGTTCATGGGGGTAATGATACCGATGAAACGAGAGAGGATGCTCACGATACGGGTTACTGATG
ATGAACATGCCCGGTTACTGGAACGTTGTGAGGGTAAACAACTGGCGGTATGGATGCGGCGGGACCAGAG
AAAAATCACTCAGGGTCAATGCCAGCGCTTCGTTAATACAGATGTAGGTGTTCCACAGGGTAGCCAGCAG
CATCCTGCGATGCAGATCCGGAACATAATGGTGCAGGGCGCTGACTTCCGCGTTTCCAGACTTTACGAAA
CACGGAAACCGAAGACCATTCATGTTGTTGCTCAGGTCGCAGACGTTTTGCAGCAGCAGTCGCTTCACGT
TCGCTCGCGTATCGGTGATTCATTCTGCTAACCAGTAAGGCAACCCCGCCAGCCTAGCCGGGTCCTCAAC
GACAGGAGCACGATCATGCGCACCCGTGGGGCCGCCATGCCGGCGATAATGGCCTGCTTCTCGCCGAAAC
GTTTGGTGGCGGGACCAGTGACGAAGGCTTGAGCGAGGGCGTGCAAGATTCCGAATACCGCAAGCGACAG
GCCGATCATCGTCGCGCTCCAGCGAAAGCGGTCCTCGCCGAAAATGACCCAGAGCGCTGCCGGCACCTGT
CCTACGAGTTGCATGATAAAGAAGACAGTCATAAGTGCGGCGACGATAGTCATGCCCCGCGCCCACCGGA
AGGAGCTGACTGGGTTGAAGGCTCTCAAGGGCATCGGTCGAGATCCCGGTGCCTAATGAGTGAGCTAACT
TACATTAATTGCGTTGCGCTCACTGCCCGCTTTCCAGTCGGGAAACCTGTCGTGCCAGCTGCATTAATGA
ATCGGCCAACGCGCGGGGAGAGGCGGTTTGCGTATTGGGCGCCAGGGTGGTTTTTCTTTTCACCAGTGAG
ACGGGCAACAGCTGATTGCCCTTCACCGCCTGGCCCTGAGAGAGTTGCAGCAAGCGGTCCACGCTGGTTT
GCCCCAGCAGGCGAAAATCCTGTTTGATGGTGGTTAACGGCGGGATATAACATGAGCTGTCTTCGGTATC
GTCGTATCCCACTACCGAGATATCCGCACCAACGCGCAGCCCGGACTCGGTAATGGCGCGCATTGCGCCC
AGCGCCATCTGATCGTTGGCAACCAGCATCGCAGTGGGAACGATGCCCTCATTCAGCATTTGCATGGTTT
GTTGAAAACCGGACATGGCACTCCAGTCGCCTTCCCGTTCCGCTATCGGCTGAATTTGATTGCGAGTGAG
ATATTTATGCCAGCCAGCCAGACGCAGACGCGCCGAGACAGAACTTAATGGGCCCGCTAACAGCGCGATT
TGCTGGTGACCCAATGCGACCAGATGCTCCACGCCCAGTCGCGTACCGTCTTCATGGGAGAAAATAATAC
TGTTGATGGGTGTCTGGTCAGAGACATCAAGAAATAACGCCGGAACATTAGTGCAGGCAGCTTCCACAGC
AATGGCATCCTGGTCATCCAGCGGATAGTTAATGATCAGCCCACTGACGCGTTGCGCGAGAAGATTGTGC
ACCGCCGCTTTACAGGCTTCGACGCCGCTTCGTTCTACCATCGACACCACCACGCTGGCACCCAGTTGAT
CGGCGCGAGATTTAATCGCCGCGACAATTTGCGACGGCGCGTGCAGGGCCAGACTGGAGGTGGCAACGCC
AATCAGCAACGACTGTTTGCCCGCCAGTTGTTGTGCCACGCGGTTGGGAATGTAATTCAGCTCCGCCATC
GCCGCTTCCACTTTTTCCCGCGTTTTCGCAGAAACGTGGCTGGCCTGGTTCACCACGCGGGAAACGGTCT
GATAAGAGACACCGGCATACTCTGCGACATCGTATAACGTTACTGGTTTCACATTCACCACCCTGAATTG
ACTCTCTTCCGGGCGCTATCATGCCATACCGCGAAAGGTTTTGCGCCATTCGATGGTGTCCGGGATCTCG
ACGCTCTCCCTTATGCGACTCCTGCATTAGGAAGCAGCCCAGTAGTAGGTTGAGGCCGTTGAGCACCGCC
GCCGCAAGGAATGGTGCATGCAAGGAGATGGCGCCCAACAGTCCCCCGGCCACGGGGCCTGCCACCATAC
CCACGCCGAAACAAGCGCTCATGAGCCCGAAGTGGCGAGCCCGATCTTCCCCATCGGTGATGTCGGCGAT
ATAGGCGCCAGCAACCGCACCTGTGGCGCCGGTGATGCCGGCCACGATGCGTCCGGCGTAGAGGATCGAG
ATCTCGATCCCGCGAAAT
Features (pLannotate 1.2.2; 25 found; start..end, strand, type, name):
      1..19      +  promoter       T7 promoter: promoter for bacteriophage T7 RNA polymerase
     20..44      +  protein_bind   lac operator: The lac repressor binds to the lac operator to inhibit transcription in E. coli. This inhibition can be relieved by adding lactose or isopropyl-β-D-thiogalactopyranoside (IPTG). lac repressor encoded by lacI
     59..81      +  RBS            RBS: efficient ribosome binding site from bacteriophage T7 gene 10 (Olins and Rangwala, 1989)
    103..126     +  CDS            8xHis: 8xHis affinity tag
    160..450     +  CDS            SUMO: cleavable ubiquitin-like protein tag; S. cerevisiae SMT3 (truncated)
    457..481     +  CDS            GST (fragment): glutathione S-transferase from Schistosoma japonicum
    517..1455    +  CDS            RRAGA: RRAGA_HUMAN - Experimental evidence at protein level: Swiss-Prot protein existence level 1. (Microbial infection) May alternatively act as a cellular target for adenovirus E3-14.7K, an inhibitor of TNF-alpha functions, thereby affecting cell death. From Homo sapiens (Human).
   1524..1542    +  promoter       T7 promoter: promoter for bacteriophage T7 RNA polymerase
   1543..1567    +  protein_bind   lac operator: The lac repressor binds to the lac operator to inhibit transcription in E. coli. This inhibition can be relieved by adding lactose or isopropyl-β-D-thiogalactopyranoside (IPTG). lac repressor encoded by lacI
   1610..2806    +  CDS            RRAGC: RRAGC_HUMAN - Experimental evidence at protein level: Swiss-Prot protein existence level 1. Guanine nucleotide-binding protein that plays a crucial role in the cellular response to amino acid availability through regulation of the mTORC1 signaling cascade (PubMed:20381137, PubMed:27234373, PubMed:24095279). Forms heterodimeric Rag complexes with RRAGA or RRAGB and cycles between an inactive GTP-bound and an active GDP-bound form (PubMed:24095279). In its active form participates in the relocalization of mTORC1 to the lysosomes and its subsequent activation by the GTPase RHEB (PubMed:20381137,
   2816..2833    +  CDS            9xHis (fragment): 9xHis affinity tag
   2843..2892    +  CDS            SET1 (fragment): solubility-enhancement tag derived from T7 phage gene 10B
   2900..2947    +  terminator     T7 terminator: transcription terminator for bacteriophage T7 RNA polymerase
   2984..3412    +  rep_origin     f1 ori (sequence partly withheld): f1 bacteriophage origin of replication; arrow indicates direction of (+) strand synthesis
   3465..3522    +  promoter       AmpR promoter (fragment): bla
   3531..4346    -  CDS            KanR: aminoglycoside phosphotransferase; aph(3')-Ia; confers resistance to kanamycin in bacteria or G418 (Geneticin®) in eukaryotes
   4468..5056    +  rep_origin     ori: high-copy-number ColE1/pMB1/pBR322/pUC origin of replication
   5242..5381    -  misc_feature   bom: basis of mobility region from pBR322
   5483..5674    -  CDS            rop: Rop protein, which maintains plasmids at low copy number; rop
   5691..6071    +  CDS            YPB1_ECOLX: Protein predicted: Swiss-Prot protein existence level 4. From Escherichia coli.
   6143..6434    -  CDS            TcR (fragment): tetracycline efflux protein; tet; confers resistance to tetracycline
   6449..6470    -  protein_bind   CAP binding site: CAP binding activates transcription in the presence of cAMP. E. coli catabolite activator protein
   6483..7565    -  CDS            lacI: lac repressor; lacI; The lac repressor binds to the lac operator to inhibit transcription in E. coli. This inhibition can be relieved by adding lactose or isopropyl-β-D-thiogalactopyranoside (IPTG).
   7566..7643    -  promoter       lacI promoter: lacI
   7651..7930    -  CDS            TcR (fragment): tetracycline efflux protein; tet; confers resistance to tetracycline
