[The description below was written by a language model from this plasmid's Addgene catalogue record and pLannotate feature annotations shown in this document.]
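Description:
pK RagA(Q66L)-RagC is a bacterial co-expression plasmid for producing the human Rag GTPase heterodimer, RagA (RRAGA) paired with RagC (RRAGC), in E. coli. The catalogue lists the backbone as pCOLADuet, a Duet-style vector with two T7 expression units. However, the annotated sequence (about 8 kb) shows a ColE1/pMB1-type origin with the bom site and rop gene, remnants of a tetracycline resistance gene, and an f1 origin. These look more like a pET-type backbone than a ColA replicon, so the origin assignment should be treated with caution. Selection is with kanamycin through an aminoglycoside phosphotransferase gene. The plasmid also carries lacI, which supplies the repressor needed for regulated expression.

Each of the two cassettes is driven by a T7 promoter followed by a lac operator, so transcription requires a host supplying T7 RNA polymerase and is induced with IPTG. The first cassette uses the T7 gene 10 ribosome binding site and encodes RagA fused at its N terminus to a His tag (annotated as 8xHis) and a yeast SMT3-derived SUMO tag. The catalogue also records a poly-arginine tag in this leader. SUMO is a cleavable fusion partner that can be removed by a SUMO protease after affinity purification. The Q66L substitution appears in the plasmid name but is not listed in the mutation field for RagA. The second cassette encodes RagC, recorded as carrying an L91P change, and is followed by short His-tag and other tag fragments (whether these are in frame is not stated) and a single T7 terminator. The associated work concerns intersubunit communication in the Rag heterodimer and mTORC1 amino acid sensing, which is consistent with use of the plasmid to purify recombinant mutant heterodimer for biochemical study.
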