Addgene plasmid #99700: pK RagA(Q66L)-RagC
Purpose: Bacterial expression of RagA(Q66L)-RagC
Depositing lab: David Sabatini & Kuang Shen. Depositing organization: Whitehead Institute for Biomedical Research. Publication: Intersubunit Crosstalk in the Rag GTPase Heterodimer Enables mTORC1 to Respond Rapidly to Amino Acid Availability. Shen K, Choe A, Sabatini DM. Mol Cell. 2017 Oct 17. pii: S1097-2765(17)30704-9. doi: 10.1016/j.molcel.2017.09.026. PubMed 29056322.
Backbone
  Vector backbone: pCOLADuet
  Vector type: Bacterial Expression
Growth in bacteria
  Bacterial resistance: Kanamycin, 50 μg/mL
  Growth temperature: 37°C
  Growth strain: DH5alpha
  Copy number: Unknown
Gene/Insert 1
  Gene/Insert name: RagA
  Species: H. sapiens (human)
  Entrez Gene: RRAGA (a.k.a. FIP-1, FIP1, RAGA)
  Promoter: T7
  Tag / fusion protein: His tag (N terminal on backbone); Poly Arg (N terminal on backbone); SUMO (N terminal on backbone)
  Cloning method: Unknown
  Sequencing primers: 5′ GACCCCTGAAGATTTGGACATGG
Gene/Insert 2
  Gene/Insert name: RagC
  Species: H. sapiens (human)
  Mutation: L91P
  Entrez Gene: RRAGC (a.k.a. GTR2, RAGC, TIB929)
  Promoter: T7
  Cloning method: Unknown
  Sequencing primers: 5′ TTGTACACGGCCGCATAATCG
Terms and licenses: Academic/Nonprofit Terms; Industry Terms: Not Available to Industry
How to cite: pK RagA(Q66L)-RagC was a gift from David Sabatini & Kuang Shen (Addgene plasmid # 99700 ; http://n2t.net/addgene:99700 ; RRID:Addgene_99700)
